>Addgene plasmid #27004 | pCS2 Flag Smad3 AAGY | addgene partial sequence | sequence record 33236 | 27004 with CMV-F
CATGCTCGTTTAGGGAACCGCCATTCTGCCTGGGGACGTCGGAGCAAGCTTGATTTAGGTGACACTATAG
AATACAAGCTACTTGTTCTTTTTGCAGGATCCCATCGATTCGAATTCACCATGGACTACAAGGACGACGA
TGACAAGTCGTCCATCCTGCCTTTCACTCCCCCGATCGTGAAGCGCCTGCTGGGCTGGAAGAAGGGCGAG
CAGAACGGGCAGGAGGAGAAATGGTGCGAGAAGGCGGTCAAGAGCCTGGTCAAGAAACTCAAGAAGACGG
GGCAGCTGGACGAGCTGGAGAAGGCCATCACCACGCAGAACGTCAACACCAAGTGCATCACCATCCCCAG
GTCCCTGGATGGCCGGTTGCAGGTGTCCCATCGGAAGGGGCTCCCTCATGTCATCTACTGCCGCCTGTGG
CGATGGCCAGACCTGCACAGCCACCACGAGCTGCGGGCCATGGAGCTGTGTGAGTTCGCCTTCAATATGA
AGAAGGACGAGGTCTGCGTGAATCCCTACCACTACCAGAGAGTAGAGACACCAGTTCTACCTCCTGTGTT
GGTGCCACGCCACACAGAGATCCCGGCCGAGTTCCCCCCACTGGACGACTACAGCCATTCCATCCCCGAA
AACACTAACTTCCCCGCAGGCATCGAGCCCCAGAGCAATATTCCAGAGACCCCAGCCGCTGGCTACCTGA
GTGAAGATGGAGAAACCAGTGACCACCAGATGAACCACAGCATGGACGCAGGTTCTCCAAACCTATCCCC
GAATCCGATGTCCCCAGCACATAATAACTTGGACCTGCAGCCAGTTACCTACTGCGAGCCGGCCTTCTGG
TGCTCCATCTCCTACTACGAGCTGAACCAGCG
