>Addgene plasmid #27004 | pCS2 Flag Smad3 AAGY | addgene partial sequence | sequence record 33237 | 27004 with lac_promoter
TGATTACGCCAAGCGCGCAATTAACCCTCACTAAAGGGAACAAAAGCTGGGTACCGGGCCCAATGCATTG
GCGCCGCGGCGCGCCGCGAATTAAAAAACCTCCCACACCTCCCCCTGAACCTGAAACATAAAATGAATGC
AATTGTTGTTGTTAACTTGTTTATTGCAGCTTATAATGGTTACAAATAAAGCAATAGCATCACAAATTTC
ACAAATAAAGCATTTTTTTCACTGCATTCTAGTTGTGGTTTGTCCAAACTCATCAATGTATCTTATCATG
TCTGGATCTACGTAATACGACTCACTATAGTTCTAGAGGCTCGAGAGGCCTTGCGGCCGCGGCCAGATTG
GCCTGTCGACGAATTCCTGCAGCCCGATGTCTCTAAGACACACTGGAACAGCGGATGCTTGGGGAGCCCA
TCTGGGTGAGGACCTTGTCAAGCCACTGCAAAGGCCCATTCAGGTGCAGCTCAATCCAGCAGGGGGTACT
GGTCACAGTCTGTCTCCTGTACTCCGCTCCCCAGCCTTTGACGAAGCTCATGCGGATGGTGCACATTCGG
GTCAACTGGTAGACAGCCTCAAAGCCCTGGTTGACCGACTGGGCCAGGAGGGCAGCGAACTCCTGGTTGT
TGAAGATCTTCAGGTTGCATCCTGGTGGGATCTTGCA
