[The description below was written by a language model from this plasmid's Addgene catalogue record.]
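Description:
pCS2 Flag Smad3 AAGY is an expression plasmid built on the pCS2 backbone (about 4 kb without insert), a multipurpose vector listed for use in Xenopus, mammalian, avian and zebrafish systems. It is propagated in E. coli as a high-copy plasmid under ampicillin selection. The record gives no feature table and does not name the promoter or polyadenylation signal. pCS2-family vectors generally drive expression from a CMV-derived promoter and carry an SP6 phage promoter upstream of the insert that allows in vitro transcription of mRNA for embryo injection. The listing of SP6 as the 5′ sequencing primer fits that layout, but the specific regulatory elements in this construct are not confirmed by the fields provided.

The insert is human SMAD3 (about 1.3 kb), a receptor-regulated transducer of TGF-beta signalling, fused to an N-terminal Flag epitope tag for detection and immunoprecipitation. It carries two substitutions, P181A and P182A. As the name "AAGY" suggests, these convert the prolines of a PPGY sequence to alanines. This is a PY-type motif of the sort recognised by WW domains in HECT-family ubiquitin ligases. The associated publication concerns targeting of activated Smad2/3 by the ubiquitin ligase Nedd4L to limit TGF-beta signalling. The mutant is therefore plausibly a binding-deficient version of Smad3, used alongside the wild-type protein to test whether this motif is needed for ligase interaction, ubiquitination and turnover. The record itself does not spell out the intended experiment.
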