Addgene plasmid #27004: pCS2 Flag Smad3 AAGY
Depositing lab: Joan Massague. Depositing organization: Memorial Sloan-Kettering Cancer Center. Publication: Ubiquitin ligase Nedd4L targets activated Smad2/3 to limit TGF-beta signaling. Gao S, Alarcon C, Sapkota G, Rahman S, Chen PY, Goerner N, Macias MJ, Erdjument-Bromage H, Tempst P, Massague J. Mol Cell. 2009 Nov 13. 36(3):457-68. 10.1016/j.molcel.2009.09.043 PubMed 19917253.
Backbone
  Vector backbone: pCS2
  Backbone size w/o insert (bp): 4000
  Vector type: xenopus/mammalian/avian/zebrafish
Growth in bacteria
  Bacterial resistance: Ampicillin, 100 μg/mL
  Growth temperature: 37°C
  Growth strain: DH5alpha
  Copy number: High Copy
Gene/Insert
  Gene/Insert name: Smad3
  Species: H. sapiens (human)
  Insert size (bp): 1300
  Mutation: P181A P182A
  Entrez Gene: SMAD3 (a.k.a. HSPC193, HsT17436, JV15-2, LDS1C, LDS3, MADH3, hMAD-3, hSMAD3, mad3)
  Tag / fusion protein: Flag (N terminal on insert)
  Cloning method: Restriction Enzyme
  Sequencing primers: 5′ SP6; 3′ Lac promoter
Terms and licenses: Academic/Nonprofit Terms; Industry Terms: Not Available to Industry
How to cite: pCS2 Flag Smad3 AAGY was a gift from Joan Massague (Addgene plasmid # 27004 ; http://n2t.net/addgene:27004 ; RRID:Addgene_27004)
